>Addgene plasmid #41215 | TAL3041 | depositor partial sequence | sequence record 54854 | TAL3041 sequence 2430 bps
TCTAGAGCTAGCACCATGGACTACAAAGACCATGACGGTGATTATAAAGATCATGACATCGATTACAAGG
ATGACGATGACAAGATGGCCCCCAAGAAGAAGAGGAAGGTGGGCATTCACCGCGGGGTACCTATGGTGGA
CTTGAGGACACTCGGTTATTCGCAACAGCAACAGGAGAAAATCAAGCCTAAGGTCAGGAGCACCGTCGCG
CAACACCACGAGGCGCTTGTGGGGCATGGCTTCACTCATGCGCATATTGTCGCGCTTTCACAGCACCCTG
CGGCGCTTGGGACGGTGGCTGTCAAATACCAAGATATGATTGCGGCCCTGCCCGAAGCCACGCACGAGGC
AATTGTAGGGGTCGGTAAACAGTGGTCGGGAGCGCGAGCACTTGAGGCGCTGCTGACTGTGGCGGGTGAG
CTTAGGGGGCCTCCGCTCCAGCTCGACACCGGGCAGCTGCTGAAGATCGCGAAGAGAGGGGGAGTAACAG
CGGTAGAGGCAGTGCACGCCTGGCGCAATGCGCTCACCGGGGCCCCCTTGAACCTGACCCCAGACCAGGT
AGTCGCAATCGCGTCGAACATTGGGGGAAAGCAAGCCCTGGAAACCGTGCAAAGGTTGTTGCCGGTCCTT
TGTCAAGACCACGGCCTTACACCGGAGCAAGTCGTGGCCATTGCAAATAATAACGGTGGCAAACAGGCTC
TTGAGACGGTTCAGAGACTTCTCCCAGTTCTCTGTCAAGCCCACGGGCTGACTCCCGATCAAGTTGTAGC
GATTGCGTCCAACGGTGGAGGGAAACAAGCATTGGAGACTGTCCAACGGCTCCTTCCCGTGTTGTGTCAA
GCCCACGGTTTGACGCCTGCACAAGTGGTCGCCATCGCCAGCCATGATGGCGGTAAGCAGGCGCTGGAAA
CAGTACAGCGCCTGCTGCCTGTACTGTGCCAGGATCATGGACTGACCCCAGACCAGGTAGTCGCAATCGC
GTCAAACGGAGGGGGAAAGCAAGCCCTGGAAACCGTGCAAAGGTTGTTGCCGGTCCTTTGTCAAGACCAC
GGCCTTACACCGGAGCAAGTCGTGGCCATTGCATCCCACGACGGTGGCAAACAGGCTCTTGAGACGGTTC
AGAGACTTCTCCCAGTTCTCTGTCAAGCCCACGGGCTGACTCCCGATCAAGTTGTAGCGATTGCGTCGCA
TGACGGAGGGAAACAAGCATTGGAGACTGTCCAACGGCTCCTTCCCGTGTTGTGTCAAGCCCACGGTTTG
ACGCCTGCACAAGTGGTCGCCATCGCCAACAACAACGGCGGTAAGCAGGCGCTGGAAACAGTACAGCGCC
TGCTGCCTGTACTGTGCCAGGATCATGGACTGACCCCAGACCAGGTAGTCGCAATCGCGTCACATGACGG
GGGAAAGCAAGCCCTGGAAACCGTGCAAAGGTTGTTGCCGGTCCTTTGTCAAGACCACGGCCTTACACCG
GAGCAAGTCGTGGCCATTGCAAGCAATGGGGGTGGCAAACAGGCTCTTGAGACGGTTCAGAGACTTCTCC
CAGTTCTCTGTCAAGCCCACGGGCTGACTCCCGATCAAGTTGTAGCGATTGCGTCGCATGACGGAGGGAA
ACAAGCATTGGAGACTGTCCAACGGCTCCTTCCCGTGTTGTGTCAAGCCCACGGTTTGACGCCTGCACAA
GTGGTCGCCATCGCCAACAACAACGGCGGTAAGCAGGCGCTGGAAACAGTACAGCGCCTGCTGCCTGTAC
TGTGCCAGGATCATGGACTGACCCCAGACCAGGTAGTCGCAATCGCGTCACATGACGGGGGAAAGCAAGC
CCTGGAAACCGTGCAAAGGTTGTTGCCGGTCCTTTGTCAAGACCACGGCCTTACACCGGAGCAAGTCGTG
GCCATTGCATCCCACGACGGTGGCAAACAGGCTCTTGAGACGGTTCAGAGACTTCTCCCAGTTCTCTGTC
AAGCCCACGGGCTGACTCCCGATCAAGTTGTAGCGATTGCGTCGAACATTGGAGGGAAACAAGCATTGGA
GACTGTCCAACGGCTCCTTCCCGTGTTGTGTCAAGCCCACGGTTTGACGCCTGCACAAGTGGTCGCCATC
GCCAACAACAACGGCGGTAAGCAGGCGCTGGAAACAGTACAGCGCCTGCTGCCTGTACTGTGCCAGGATC
ATGGACTGACACCCGAACAGGTGGTCGCCATTGCTTCTAATGGGGGAGGACGGCCAGCCTTGGAGTCCAT
CGTAGCCCAATTGTCCAGGCCCGATCCCGCGTTGGCTGCGTTAACGAATGACCATCTGGTGGCGTTGGCA
TGTCTTGGTGGACGACCCGCGCTCGATGCAGTCAAAAAGGGTCTGCCTCATGCTCCCGCATTGATCAAAA
GAACCAACCGGCGGATTCCCGAGAGAACTTCCCATCGAGTCGCGGGATCC
