>Addgene plasmid #41215 | TAL3041 | addgene partial sequence | sequence record 56058 | JDS-TALEN-F 5'-TAGGGGTCGGTAAACAGTGG-3'
GGGGCCTCCGCTCCAGCTCGACACCGGGCAGCTGCTGAAGATCGCGAAGAGAGGGGGAGTAACAGCGGTA
GAGGCAGTGCACGCCTGGCGCAATGCGCTCACCGGGGCCCCCTTGAACCTGACCCCAGACCAGGTAGTCG
CAATCGCGTCGAACATTGGGGGAAAGCAAGCCCTGGAAACCGTGCAAAGGTTGTTGCCGGTCCTTTGTCA
AGACCACGGCCTTACACCGGAGCAAGTCGTGGCCATTGCAAATAATAACGGTGGCAAACAGGCTCTTGAG
ACGGTTCAGAGACTTCTCCCAGTTCTCTGTCAAGCCCACGGGCTGACTCCCGATCAAGTTGTAGCGATTG
CGTCCAACGGTGGAGGGAAACAAGCATTGGAGACTGTCCAACGGCTCCTTCCCGTGTTGTGTCAAGCCCA
CGGTTTGACGCCTGCACAAGTGGTCGCCATCGCCAGCCATGATGGCGGTAAGCAGGCGCTGGAAACAGTA
CAGCGCCTGCTGCCTGTACTGTGCCAGGATCATGGACTGACCCCAGACCAGGTAGTCGCAATCGCGTCAA
ACGGAGGGGGAAAGCAAGCCCTGGAAACCGTGCAAAGGTTGTTGCCGGTCCTTTGTCAAGACCACGGCCT
TACACCGGAGCAAGTCGTGGCCATTGCATCCCACGACGGTGGCAAACAGGCTCTTGAGACGGTTCAGAGA
CTTCTCCCAGTTCTCTGTCAAGCCCACGGGCTGACTCCCGATCAAGTTGTAGCGATT
