[The description below was written by a language model from this plasmid's Addgene catalogue record.]
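Description:
TAL3041 is a TALEN expression plasmid built on the JDS78 backbone (about 6.4 kb without insert), a vector listed as suitable for mammalian expression and also carrying a T7 promoter. It is propagated in E. coli as a high-copy plasmid under ampicillin selection. The roughly 1.6 kb insert, named ZebrafishCommunity-cebpa-Right, is not the cebpa coding sequence itself. It is an engineered array of TAL effector repeats designed to recognise an 18-nucleotide site in the zebrafish (D. rerio) cebpa gene. The array was placed into the backbone by restriction cloning, and both cloning junctions were destroyed in the process.

The backbone supplies the remaining parts of the nuclease. A 3X FLAG tag sits at the N terminus and a wild-type FokI cleavage domain at the C terminus, so the expressed product is a FLAG-tagged TAL repeat array fused to FokI. Transcription in cells is driven by the CMV promoter. The use of a BGH reverse sequencing primer suggests a BGH polyadenylation region downstream, although the record does not list this element explicitly. The T7 designation indicates that the coding region can also be transcribed in vitro, which would give mRNA suitable for embryo injection.

FokI cuts DNA only as a dimer, so this "Right" monomer is meant to be used with a matching "Left" TALEN that binds the adjacent half-site; that partner plasmid is not described in this record. Together the pair makes a double-strand break at cebpa, and error-prone repair of the break produces disruptive insertions or deletions. This fits the associated work on targeted gene disruption in somatic zebrafish cells. No annotated feature table was provided, so the positions of individual elements cannot be confirmed.
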