Addgene plasmid #41215: TAL3041
Depositing lab: Keith Joung. Depositing organization: Massachusetts General Hospital. Publication: Targeted gene disruption in somatic zebrafish cells using engineered TALENs. Sander JD, Cade L, Khayter C, Reyon D, Peterson RT, Joung JK, Yeh JR. Nat Biotechnol. 2011 Aug 5;29(8):697-8. doi: 10.1038/nbt.1934. PubMed 21822241.
Backbone
  Vector backbone: JDS78
  Backbone manufacturer: Addgene plasmid #32290
  Backbone size w/o insert (bp): 6447
  Vector type: Mammalian Expression ; T7
Growth in bacteria
  Bacterial resistance: Ampicillin, 100 μg/mL
  Growth temperature: 37°C
  Growth strain: XL1 Blue
  Copy number: High Copy
Gene/Insert
  Gene/Insert name: ZebrafishCommunity-cebpa-Right (alt name: cebpa)
  Species: D. rerio (zebrafish)
  Insert size (bp): 1640
  Entrez Gene: cebpa (a.k.a. c/ebpa, cb1062, fj20f03, unm_sm1120, wu:fj20f03)
  Promoter: CMV
  Tag / fusion protein: 3X Flag (N terminal on backbone); WT FOKI (C terminal on backbone)
  Cloning method: Restriction Enzyme; 5′ cloning site N/A (destroyed during cloning); 3′ cloning site N/A (destroyed during cloning)
  Sequencing primers: 5′ CMV-F; 3′ BGH-rev
Terms and licenses: Academic/Nonprofit Terms; Industry Terms: Not Available to Industry
Depositor comments: Target binding site: TAGTCTCCGCTCGCCAGT It is strongly recommended that users perform a diagnostic digest to verify this plasmid prior to use. For example, a double digest of the plasmid with BamHI and KpnI should result in two bands at 2.3kb and 5.8kb.
How to cite: TAL3041 was a gift from Keith Joung (Addgene plasmid # 41215 ; http://n2t.net/addgene:41215 ; RRID:Addgene_41215)
